Addgene plasmid #216034: AA395
Purpose: Fragmid fragment: (Cas protein) Cre recombinase
Depositing lab: John Doench. Publication: Modular vector assembly enables rapid assessment of emerging CRISPR technologies. McGee AV, Liu YV, Griffith AL, Szegletes ZM, Wen B, Kraus C, Miller NW, Steger RJ, Escude Velasco B, Bosch JA, Zirin JD, Viswanatha R, Sontheimer EJ, Goodale A, Greene MA, Green TM, Doench JG. Cell Genom. 2024 Mar 13;4(3):100519. doi: 10.1016/j.xgen.2024.100519. PubMed 38484704.
Backbone
  Vector backbone: pUC57-Kan
  Vector type: CRISPR ; Fragment
Growth in bacteria
  Bacterial resistance: Kanamycin, 50 μg/mL
  Growth temperature: 37°C
  Growth strain: DH5alpha
  Copy number: Unknown
Gene/Insert
  Gene/Insert name: Cre_v1.1
  Species: Other
  Cloning method: Unknown
Resource information
  A portion of this plasmid was derived from a plasmid made by: Genscript ID: U656KHL230-15
Terms and licenses: Academic/Nonprofit Terms; Industry Terms: Not Available to Industry
Depositor comments: Please visit https://www.biorxiv.org/content/10.1101/2023.10.25.564061v1 for bioRxiv preprint.
How to cite: AA395 was a gift from John Doench (Addgene plasmid # 216034)
