[The description below was written by a language model from this plasmid's Addgene catalogue record and pLannotate feature annotations shown in this document.]
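Description:
AA395 is a small (about 3.6 kb) bacterial storage plasmid built on the pUC57-Kan cloning backbone. It belongs to the Fragmid modular vector-assembly toolkit, in which individual sequence modules are kept as separate "fragment" plasmids and later combined into complete destination vectors. It is catalogued as a CRISPR/fragment-type vector and occupies the toolkit's "Cas protein" module position, although its payload is not a Cas enzyme. The plasmid is propagated in E. coli through a high-copy ColE1/pUC-type origin and selected with kanamycin through the aph(3')-Ia KanR gene. The remaining annotated elements are backbone remnants typical of pUC-derived vectors: partial bom, rop and lacI sequences, and a lac promoter, operator and CAP binding site flanking a disrupted lacZα fragment at the cloning site.

The insert, named Cre_v1.1, is a roughly 1 kb open reading frame encoding Cre, the site-specific recombinase from bacteriophage P1 that catalyses recombination between loxP sites. It sits on the opposite strand from the backbone lac promoter. The feature table shows no eukaryotic promoter, polyadenylation signal, tag or nuclear localisation signal next to it, so the plasmid appears to carry only the coding module rather than a functional expression cassette. In an assembled vector, promoter, terminator and any other parts would presumably come from other fragments. The record does not state the cloning method, the flanking assembly sites, any codon optimisation or the copy number. The insert portion is noted as derived from a commercially synthesised construct. The record supports its use as a building block for Cre-expressing vectors made with the Fragmid system.
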