Features (pLannotate 1.2.2; 10 found; start..end, strand, type, name):
    137..236     +  misc_feature   bom (fragment): basis of mobility region from pBR322
    242..399     -  CDS            lacZα (fragment): LacZα fragment of β-galactosidase; lacZ fragment
    445..1470    +  CDS            Cre: site-specific recombinase Cre is a site-specific recombinase from bacteriophage P1. Recombination occurs at loxP sequences.
   1566..1582    -  protein_bind   lac operator: The lac repressor binds to the lac operator to inhibit transcription in E. coli. This inhibition can be relieved by adding lactose or isopropyl-β-D-thiogalactopyranoside (IPTG). lac repressor encoded by lacI
   1590..1620    -  promoter       lac promoter: promoter for the E. coli lac operon
   1635..1656    -  protein_bind   CAP binding site: CAP binding activates transcription in the presence of cAMP. E. coli catabolite activator protein
   1669..1761    -  CDS            lacI (fragment): lac repressor; lacI; The lac repressor binds to the lac operator to inhibit transcription in E. coli. This inhibition can be relieved by adding lactose or isopropyl-β-D-thiogalactopyranoside (IPTG).
   1944..2532    -  rep_origin     ori: high-copy-number ColE1/pMB1/pBR322/pUC origin of replication
   2710..3519    -  CDS            KanR: aminoglycoside phosphotransferase; aph(3')-Ia; confers resistance to kanamycin in bacteria or G418 (Geneticin®) in eukaryotes
   3626..35      +  CDS            rop (fragment) (across the origin): Rop protein, which maintains plasmids at low copy number; rop
>Addgene plasmid #216034 | AA395 | addgene full sequence | sequence record 432427 | Addgene NGS Result
TCGCGCGTTTCGGTGATGACGGTGAAAACCTCTGACACATGCAGCTCCCGGAGACGGTCACAGCTTGTCT
GTAAGCGGATGCCGGGAGCAGACAAGCCCGTCAGGGCGCGTCAGCGGGTGTTGGCGGGTGTCGGGGCTGG
CTTAACTATGCGGCATCAGAGCAGATTGTACTGAGAGTGCACCATATGCGGTGTGAAATACCGCACAGAT
GCGTAAGGAGAAAATACCGCATCAGGCGCCATTCGCCATTCAGGCTGCGCAACTGTTGGGAAGGGCGATC
GGTGCGGGCCTCTTCGCTATTACGCCAGCTGGCGAAAGGGGGATGTGCTGCAAGGCGATTAAGTTGGGTA
ACGCCAGGGTTTTCCCAGTCACGACGTTGTAAAACGACGGCCAGAGAATTCGAGCTCGGTACCTCGCGAA
TACATCTAGATGAAGACTGGCAGCTCCAATTTACTGACCGTACACCAAAATTTGCCTGCATTACCGGTCG
ATGCAACGAGTGATGAGGTTCGCAAGAACCTGATGGACATGTTCAGGGATCGCCAGGCGTTTTCTGAGCA
TACCTGGAAAATGCTTCTGTCCGTTTGCCGGTCGTGGGCGGCATGGTGCAAGTTGAATAACCGGAAATGG
TTTCCCGCAGAACCTGAAGATGTTCGCGATTATCTTCTATATCTTCAGGCGCGCGGTCTGGCAGTAAAAA
CTATCCAGCAACATTTGGGCCAGCTAAACATGCTTCATCGTCGGTCCGGGCTGCCACGACCAAGTGACAG
CAATGCTGTTTCACTGGTTATGCGGCGGATCCGAAAAGAAAACGTTGATGCCGGTGAACGTGCAAAACAG
GCTCTAGCGTTCGAACGCACTGATTTCGACCAGGTTCGTTCACTCATGGAAAATAGCGATCGCTGCCAGG
ATATACGTAATCTGGCATTTCTGGGGATTGCTTATAACACCCTGTTACGTATAGCCGAAATTGCCAGGAT
CAGGGTTAAAGATATCTCACGTACTGACGGTGGGAGAATGTTAATCCATATTGGCAGAACGAAAACGCTG
GTTAGCACCGCAGGTGTAGAGAAGGCACTTAGCCTGGGGGTAACTAAACTGGTCGAGCGATGGATTTCCG
TTTCTGGTGTAGCTGATGATCCGAATAACTACCTGTTTTGCCGGGTCAGAAAAAATGGTGTTGCCGCGCC
ATCTGCCACCAGCCAGCTATCAACTCGCGCCCTGGAAGGGATTTTTGAAGCAACTCATCGATTGATTTAC
GGCGCTAAGGATGACTCTGGTCAGAGATACCTGGCCTGGTCTGGACACAGTGCCCGTGTCGGAGCCGCGC
GAGATATGGCCCGCGCTGGAGTTTCAATACCGGAGATCATGCAAGCTGGTGGCTGGACCAATGTAAATAT
TGTCATGAACTATATCCGTAACCTGGATAGTGAAACAGGGGCAATGGTGCGCCTGCTGGAAGATGGCGAT
GGGTCCAAGTCTTCATCGGATCCCGGGCCCGTCGACTGCAGAGGCCTGCATGCAAGCTTGGTGTAATCAT
GGTCATAGCTGTTTCCTGTGTGAAATTGTTATCCGCTCACAATTCCACACAACATACGAGCCGGAAGCAT
AAAGTGTAAAGCCTGGGGTGCCTAATGAGTGAGCTAACTCACATTAATTGCGTTGCGCTCACTGCCCGCT
TTCCAGTCGGGAAACCTGTCGTGCCAGCTGCATTAATGAATCGGCCAACGCGCGGGGAGAGGCGGTTTGC
GTATTGGGCGCTCTTCCGCTTCCTCGCTCACTGACTCGCTGCGCTCGGTCGTTCGGCTGCGGCGAGCGGT
ATCAGCTCACTCAAAGGCGGTAATACGGTTATCCACAGAATCAGGGGATAACGCAGGAAAGAACATGTGA
GCAAAAGGCCAGCAAAAGGCCAGGAACCGTAAAAAGGCCGCGTTGCTGGCGTTTTTCCATAGGCTCCGCC
CCCCTGACGAGCATCACAAAAATCGACGCTCAAGTCAGAGGTGGCGAAACCCGACAGGACTATAAAGATA
CCAGGCGTTTCCCCCTGGAAGCTCCCTCGTGCGCTCTCCTGTTCCGACCCTGCCGCTTACCGGATACCTG
TCCGCCTTTCTCCCTTCGGGAAGCGTGGCGCTTTCTCATAGCTCACGCTGTAGGTATCTCAGTTCGGTGT
AGGTCGTTCGCTCCAAGCTGGGCTGTGTGCACGAACCCCCCGTTCAGCCCGACCGCTGCGCCTTATCCGG
TAACTATCGTCTTGAGTCCAACCCGGTAAGACACGACTTATCGCCACTGGCAGCAGCCACTGGTAACAGG
ATTAGCAGAGCGAGGTATGTAGGCGGTGCTACAGAGTTCTTGAAGTGGTGGCCTAACTACGGCTACACTA
GAAGAACAGTATTTGGTATCTGCGCTCTGCTGAAGCCAGTTACCTTCGGAAAAAGAGTTGGTAGCTCTTG
ATCCGGCAAACAAACCACCGCTGGTAGCGGTGGTTTTTTTGTTTGCAAGCAGCAGATTACGCGCAGAAAA
AAAGGATCTCAAGAAGATCCTTTGATCTTTTCTACGGGGTCTGACGCTCAGTGGAACGAAAACTCACGTT
AAGGGATTTTGGTCATGAGATTATCAAAAAGGATCTTCACCTAGATCCTTTTAAATTAAAAATGAAGTTT
TAAATCAAGCCCAATCTGAATAATGTTACAACCAATTAACCAATTCTGATTAGAAAAACTCATCGAGCAT
CAAATGAAACTGCAATTTATTCATATCAGGATTATCAATACCATATTTTTGAAAAAGCCGTTTCTGTAAT
GAAGGAGAAAACTCACCGAGGCAGTTCCATAGGATGGCAAGATCCTGGTATCGGTCTGCGATTCCGACTC
GTCCAACATCAATACAACCTATTAATTTCCCCTCGTCAAAAATAAGGTTATCAAGTGAGAAATCACCATG
AGTGACGACTGAATCCGGTGAGAATGGCAAAAGTTTATGCATTTCTTTCCAGACTTGTTCAACAGGCCAG
CCATTACGCTCGTCATCAAAATCACTCGCATCAACCAAACCGTTATTCATTCGTGATTGCGCCTGAGCGA
GACGAAATACGCGATCGCTGTTAAAAGGACAATTACAAACAGGAATCGAATGCAACCGGCGCAGGAACAC
TGCCAGCGCATCAACAATATTTTCACCTGAATCAGGATATTCTTCTAATACCTGGAATGCTGTTTTTCCG
GGGATCGCAGTGGTGAGTAACCATGCATCATCAGGAGTACGGATAAAATGCTTGATGGTCGGAAGAGGCA
TAAATTCCGTCAGCCAGTTTAGTCTGACCATCTCATCTGTAACATCATTGGCAACGCTACCTTTGCCATG
TTTCAGAAACAACTCTGGCGCATCGGGCTTCCCATACAAGCGATAGATTGTCGCACCTGATTGCCCGACA
TTATCGCGAGCCCATTTATACCCATATAAATCAGCATCCATGTTGGAATTTAATCGCGGCCTCGACGTTT
CCCGTTGAATATGGCTCATAACACCCCTTGTATTACTGTTTATGTAAGCAGACAGTTTTATTGTTCATGA
TGATATATTTTTATCTTGTGCAATGTAACATCAGAGATTTTGAGACACGGGCCAGAGCTGCA
